>Addgene plasmid #21981 | EGFP-hAgo2 | addgene full sequence | sequence record 174835 | Addgene NGS Result
TAGTTATTAATAGTAATCAATTACGGGGTCATTAGTTCATAGCCCATATATGGAGTTCCGCGTTACATAA
CTTACGGTAAATGGCCCGCCTGGCTGACCGCCCAACGACCCCCGCCCATTGACGTCAATAATGACGTATG
TTCCCATAGTAACGCCAATAGGGACTTTCCATTGACGTCAATGGGTGGAGTATTTACGGTAAACTGCCCA
CTTGGCAGTACATCAAGTGTATCATATGCCAAGTACGCCCCCTATTGACGTCAATGACGGTAAATGGCCC
GCCTGGCATTATGCCCAGTACATGACCTTATGGGACTTTCCTACTTGGCAGTACATCTACGTATTAGTCA
TCGCTATTACCATGGTGATGCGGTTTTGGCAGTACATCAATGGGCGTGGATAGCGGTTTGACTCACGGGG
ATTTCCAAGTCTCCACCCCATTGACGTCAATGGGAGTTTGTTTTGGCACCAAAATCAACGGGACTTTCCA
AAATGTCGTAACAACTCCGCCCCATTGACGCAAATGGGCGGTAGGCGTGTACGGTGGGAGGTCTATATAA
GCAGAGCTGGTTTAGTGAACCGTCAGATCCGCTAGCGCTACCGGTCGCCACCATGGTGAGCAAGGGCGAG
GAGCTGTTCACCGGGGTGGTGCCCATCCTGGTCGAGCTGGACGGCGACGTAAACGGCCACAAGTTCAGCG
TGTCCGGCGAGGGCGAGGGCGATGCCACCTACGGCAAGCTGACCCTGAAGTTCATCTGCACCACCGGCAA
GCTGCCCGTGCCCTGGCCCACCCTCGTGACCACCCTGACCTACGGCGTGCAGTGCTTCAGCCGCTACCCC
GACCACATGAAGCAGCACGACTTCTTCAAGTCCGCCATGCCCGAAGGCTACGTCCAGGAGCGCACCATCT
TCTTCAAGGACGACGGCAACTACAAGACCCGCGCCGAGGTGAAGTTCGAGGGCGACACCCTGGTGAACCG
CATCGAGCTGAAGGGCATCGACTTCAAGGAGGACGGCAACATCCTGGGGCACAAGCTGGAGTACAACTAC
AACAGCCACAACGTCTATATCATGGCCGACAAGCAGAAGAACGGCATCAAGGTGAACTTCAAGATCCGCC
ACAACATCGAGGACGGCAGCGTGCAGCTCGCCGACCACTACCAGCAGAACACCCCCATCGGCGACGGCCC
CGTGCTGCTGCCCGACAACCACTACCTGAGCACCCAGTCCGCCCTGAGCAAAGACCCCAACGAGAAGCGC
GATCACATGGTCCTGCTGGAGTTCGTGACCGCCGCCGGGATCACTCTCGGCATGGACGAGCTGTACAAGT
CCGGACTCAGATCTCGAGCTCAAGCTTCGAATTCCATGTACTCGGGAGCCGGCCCCGCACTTGCACCTCC
TGCGCCGCCGCCCCCCATCCAAGGATATGCCTTCAAGCCTCCACCTAGACCCGACTTTGGGACCTCCGGG
AGAACAATCAAATTACAGGCCAATTTCTTCGAAATGGACATCCCCAAAATTGACATCTATCATTATGAAT
TGGATATCAAGCCAGAGAAGTGCCCGAGGAGAGTTAACAGGGAAATCGTGGAACACATGGTCCAGCACTT
TAAAACACAGATCTTTGGGGATCGGAAGCCCGTGTTTGACGGCAGGAAGAATCTATACACAGCCATGCCC
CTTCCGATTGGGAGGGACAAGGTGGAGCTGGAGGTCACGCTGCCAGGAGAAGGCAAGGATCGCATCTTCA
AGGTGTCCATCAAGTGGGTGTCCTGCGTGAGCTTGCAGGCGTTACACGATGCACTTTCAGGGCGGCTGCC
CAGCGTCCCTTTTGAGACGATCCAGGCCCTGGACGTGGTCATGAGGCACTTGCCATCCATGAGGTACACC
CCCGTGGGCCGCTCCTTCTTCACCGCGTCCGAAGGCTGCTCTAACCCTCTTGGCGGGGGCCGAGAAGTGT
GGTTTGGCTTCCATCAGTCCGTCCGGCCTTCTCTCTGGAAAATGATGCTGAATATTGATGTGTCAGCAAC
AGCGTTTTACAAGGCACAGCCAGTAATCGAGTTTGTTTGTGAAGTTTTGGATTTTAAAAGTATTGAAGAA
CAACAAAAACCTCTGACAGATTCCCAAAGGGTAAAGTTTACCAAAGAAATTAAAGGTCTAAAGGTGGAGA
TAACGCACTGTGGGCAGATGAAGAGGAAGTACCGTGTCTGCAATGTGACCCGGCGGCCCGCCAGTCACCA
AACATTCCCGCTGCAGCAGGAGAGCGGGCAGACGGTGGAGTGCACGGTGGCCCAGTATTTCAAGGACAGG
CACAAGTTGGTTCTGCGCTACCCCCACCTCCCATGTTTACAAGTCGGACAGGAGCAGAAACACACCTACC
TTCCCCTGGAGGTCTGTAACATTGTGGCAGGACAAAGATGTATTAAAAAATTAACGGACAATCAGACCTC
AACCATGATCAGAGCGACTGCTAGGTCGGCGCCCGATCGGCAAGAAGAGATTAGCAAATTGATGCGAAGT
GCAAGTTTCAACACAGATCCATACGTCCGTGAATTTGGAATCATGGTCAAAGATGAGATGACAGACGTGA
CTGGGCGGGTGCTGCAGCCGCCCTCCATCCTCTACGGGGGCAGGAATAAAGCTATTGCGACCCCTGTCCA
GGGCGTCTGGGACATGCGGAAC
[405 nt withheld, positions 2683-3087]
AACAACATCCTGCTGCCCCAGGGCAGGCCGCCGGTGTTCCAGCAGCCCGTCATCTTTCTGGGAGCAGACG
TCACTCACCCCCCCGCCGGGGATGGGAAGAAGCCCTCCATTGCCGCCGTGGTGGGCAGCATGGACGCCCA
CCCCAATCGCTACTGCGCCACCGTGCGCGTGCAGCAGCACCGGCAGGAGATCATACAAGACCTGGCCGCC
ATGGTCCGCGAGCTCCTCATCCAGTTCTACAAGTCCACGCGCTTCAAGCCCACCCGCATCATCTTCTACC
GCGACGGTGTCTCTGAAGGCCAGTTCCAGCAGGTTCTCCACCACGAGTTGCTGGCCATCCGTGAGGCCTG
TATCAAGCTAGAAAAAGACTACCAGCCCGGGATCACCTTCATCGTGGTGCAGAAGAGGCACCACACCCGG
CTCTTCTGCACTGACAAGAACGAGCGGGTTGGGAAAAGTGGAAACATTCCAGCAGGCACGACTGTGGACA
CGAAAATCACCCACCCCACCGAGTTCGACTTCTACCTGTGTAGTCACGCTGGCATCCAGGGGACAAGCAG
GCCTTCGCACTATCACGTCCTCTGGGACGACAATCGTTTCTCCTCTGATGAGCTGCAGATCCTAACCTAC
CAGCTGTGTCACACCTACGTGCGCTGCACACGCTCCGTGTCCATCCCAGCGCCAGCATACTACGCTCACC
TGGTGGCCTTCCGGGCCAGGTACCACCTGGTGGATAAGGAACATGACAGTGCTGAAGGAAGCCATACCTC
TGGGCAGAGTAACGGGCGAGACCACCAAGCACTGGCCAAGGCGGTCCAGGTTCACCAAGACACTCTGCGC
ACCATGTACTTTGCTTGAGGATCCACCGGATCTAGATAACTGATCATAATCAGCCATACCACATTTGTAG
AGGTTTTACTTGCTTTAAAAAACCTCCCACACCTCCCCCTGAACCTGAAACATAAAATGAATGCAATTGT
TGTTGTTAACTTGTTTATTGCAGCTTATAATGGTTACAAATAAAGCAATAGCATCACAAATTTCACAAAT
AAAGCATTTTTTTCACTGCATTCTAGTTGTGGTTTGTCCAAACTCATCAATGTATCTTAACGCGTAAATT
GTAAGCGTTAATATTTTGTTAAAATTCGCGTTAAATTTTTGTTAAATCAGCTCATTTTTTAACCAATAGG
CCGAAATCGGCAAAATCCCTTATAAATCAAAAGAATAGACCGAGATAGGGT
[37 nt withheld, positions 4329-4365]
AAAGAACGTGGACTCCAACGTCAAAGG
[49 nt withheld, positions 4393-4441]
T
[91 nt withheld, positions 4443-4533]
G
[124 nt withheld, positions 4535-4658]
CAGGTGGCACTTTTCGGGGAAATGTGCGCGGAACCCCTATTTGTTTATTTTTCTAAATACATTCAAATAT
GTATCCGCTCATGAGACAATAACCCTGATAAATGCTTCAATAATATTGAAAAAGGAAGAGTCCTGAGGCG
GAAAGAACCAGCTGTGGAATGTGTGTCAGTTAGGGTGTGGAAAGTCCCCAGGCTCCCCAGCAGGCAGAAG
TATGCAAAGCATGCATCTCAATTAGTCAGCAACCAGGTGTGGAAAGTCCCCAGGCTCCCCAGCAGGCAGA
AGTATGCAAAGCATGCATCTCAATTAGTCAGCAACCATAGTCCCGCCCCTAACTCCGCCCATCCCGCCCC
TAACTCCGCCCAGTTCCGCCCATTCTCCGCCCCATGGCTGACTAATTTTTTTTATTTATGCAGAGGCCGA
GGCCGCCTCGGCCTCTGAGCTATTCCAGAAGTAGTGAGGAGGCTTTTTTGGAGGCCTAGGCTTTTGCAAA
GATCGATCAAGAGACAGGATGAGGATCGTTTCGCATGATTGAACAAGATGGATTGCACGCAGGTTCTCCG
GCCGCTTGGGTGGAGAGGCTATTCGGCTATGACTGGGCACAACAGACAATCGGCTGCTCTGATGCCGCCG
TGTTCCGGCTGTCAGCGCAGGGGCGCCCGGTTCTTTTTGTCAAGACCGACCTGTCCGGTGCCCTGAATGA
ACTGCAAGACGAGGCAGCGCGGCTATCGTGGCTGGCCACGACGGGCGTTCCTTGCGCAGCTGTGCTCGAC
GTTGTCACTGAAGCGGGAAGGGACTGGCTGCTATTGGGCGAAGTGCCGGGGCAGGATCTCCTGTCATCTC
ACCTTGCTCCTGCCGAGAAAGTATCCATCATGGCTGATGCAATGCGGCGGCTGCATACGCTTGATCCGGC
TACCTGCCCATTCGACCACCAAGCGAAACATCGCATCGAGCGAGCACGTACTCGGATGGAAGCCGGTCTT
GTCGATCAGGATGATCTGGACGAAGAGCATCAGGGGCTCGCGCCAGCCGAACTGTTCGCCAGGCTCAAGG
CGAGCATGCCCGACGGCGAGGATCTCGTCGTGACCCATGGCGATGCCTGCTTGCCGAATATCATGGTGGA
AAATGGCCGCTTTTCTGGATTCATCGACTGTGGCCGGCTGGGTGTGGCGGACCGCTATCAGGACATAGCG
TTGGCTACCCGTGATATTGCTGAAGAGCTTGGCGGCGAATGGGCTGACCGCTTCCTCGTGCTTTACGGTA
TCGCCGCTCCCGATTCGCAGCGCATCGCCTTCTATCGCCTTCTTGACGAGTTCTTCTGAGCGGGACTCTG
GGGTTCGAAATGACCGACCAAGCGACGCCCAACCTGCCATCACGAGATTTCGATTCCACCGCCGCCTTCT
ATGAAAGGTTGGGCTTCGGAATCGTTTTCCGGGACGCCGGCTGGATGATCCTCCAGCGCGGGGATCTCAT
GCTGGAGTTCTTCGCCCACCCTAGGGGGAGGCTAACTGAAACACGGAAGGAGACAATACCGGAAGGAACC
CGCGCTATGACGGCAATAAAAAGACAGAATAAAACGCACGGTGTTGGGTCGTTTGTTCATAAACGCGGGG
TTCGGTCCCAGGGCTGGCACTCTGTCGATACCCCACCGAGACCCCATTGGGGCCAATACGCCCGCGTTTC
TTCCTTTTCCCCACCCCACCCCCCAAGTTCGGGTGAAGGCCCAGGGCTCGCAGCCAACGTCGGGGCGGCA
GGCCCTGCCATAGCCTCAGGTTACTCATATATACTTTAGATTGATTTAAAACTTCATTTTTAATTTAAAA
GGATCTAGGTGAAGATCCTTTTTGATAATCTCATGACCAAAATCCCTTAACGTGAGTTTTCGTTCCACTG
AGCGTCAGACCCCGTAGAAAAGATCAAAGGATCTTCTTGAGATCCTTTTTTTCTGCGCGTAATCTGCTGC
TTGCAAACAAAAAAACCACCGCTACCAGCGGTGGTTTGTTTGCCGGATCAAGAGCTACCAACTCTTTTTC
CGAAGGTAACTGGCTTCAGCAGAGCGCAGATACCAAATACTGTTCTTCTAGTGTAGCCGTAGTTAGGCCA
CCACTTCAAGAACTCTGTAGCACCGCCTACATACCTCGCTCTGCTAATCCTGTTACCAGTGGCTGCTGCC
AGTGGCGATAAGTCGTGTCTTACCGGGTTGGACTCAAGACGATAGTTACCGGATAAGGCGCAGCGGTCGG
GCTGAACGGGGGGTTCGTGCACACAGCCCAGCTTGGAGCGAACGACCTACACCGAACTGAGATACCTACA
GCGTGAGCTATGAGAAAGCGCCACGCTTCCCGAAGGGAGAAAGGCGGACAGGTATCCGGTAAGCGGCAGG
GTCGGAACAGGAGAGCGCACGAGGGAGCTTCCAGGGGGAAACGCCTGGTATCTTTATAGTCCTGTCGGGT
TTCGCCACCTCTGACTTGAGCGTCGATTTTTGTGATGCTCGTCAGGGGGGCGGAGCCTATGGAAAAACGC
CAGCAACGCGGCCTTTTTACGGTTCCTGGCCTTTTGCTGGCCTTTTGCTCACATGTTCTTTCCTGCGTTA
TCCCCTGATTCTGTGGATAACCGTATTACCGCCATGCAT
Features (pLannotate 1.2.2; 15 found; start..end, strand, type, name):
     61..364     +  enhancer       CMV enhancer: human cytomegalovirus immediate early enhancer
    365..568     +  promoter       CMV promoter: human cytomegalovirus (CMV) immediate early promoter
    613..1329    +  CDS            EGFP: EGFP is a basic (constitutively fluorescent) green fluorescent protein published in 1996, derived from Aequorea victoria. It is reported to be a rapidly-maturing weak dimer with moderate acid sensitivity.
   1330..1364    +  misc_feature   MCS (fragment): multiple cloning site
   1366..3942    +  CDS            AGO2 (sequence partly withheld): AGO2_HUMAN - Also known as EIF2C2. Experimental evidence at protein level: Swiss-Prot protein existence level 1. Required for RNA-mediated gene silencing (RNAi) by the RNA- induced silencing complex (RISC). The 'minimal RISC' appears to include AGO2 bound to a short guide RNA such as a microRNA (miRNA) or short interfering RNA (siRNA). These guide RNAs direct RISC to complementary mRNAs that are targets for RISC-mediated gene silencing. The precise mechanism of gene silencing depends on the degree of complementarity between the miRNA or siRNA and its target. Binding of RISC to a perfectly comp
   3968..4052    +  CDS            large T antigen (fragment): large T antigen from SV40 (simian virus 40)
   4075..4196    +  polyA_signal   SV40 poly(A) signal: SV40 polyadenylation signal
   4230..4658    -  rep_origin     f1 ori (sequence partly withheld): f1 bacteriophage origin of replication; arrow indicates direction of (+) strand synthesis
   4685..4789    +  promoter       AmpR promoter: bla
   4791..5148    +  promoter       SV40 promoter: SV40 enhancer and early promoter
   5183..5977    +  CDS            NeoR/KanR: aminoglycoside phosphotransferase from Tn5; aph(3')-II (or nptII); confers resistance to neomycin, kanamycin, and G418 (Geneticin®)
   5998..6150    +  CDS            ble (fragment): BLE_KLEPN - Experimental evidence at protein level: Swiss-Prot protein existence level 1. Binding protein with a strong affinity to the bleomycin family of antibiotics. Binds to CL990; an antimitotic-antibiotic compound. From Klebsiella pneumoniae.
   6209..6256    +  polyA_signal   HSV TK poly(A) signal: herpes simplex virus thymidine kinase polyadenylation signal (Cole and Stacy, 1985)
   6347..6363    -  polyA_signal   bGH poly(A) signal (fragment): bovine growth hormone polyadenylation signal
   6585..7173    +  rep_origin     ori: high-copy-number ColE1/pMB1/pBR322/pUC origin of replication
