[The description below was written by a language model from this plasmid's Addgene catalogue record and pLannotate feature annotations shown in this document.]
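Description:
EGFP-hAgo2 is a mammalian expression plasmid built on the Clontech EGFP-C1 backbone, carrying human Argonaute 2 (AGO2, also known as EIF2C2) fused to the C-terminus of enhanced green fluorescent protein. The sequenced record is about 7.3 kb, consistent with a roughly 4.7 kb backbone plus a roughly 2.6 kb insert placed between the EcoRI and BamHI sites of the multiple cloning site. The plasmid is propagated in E. coli at high copy from a ColE1/pUC-type origin and selected with kanamycin. An f1 origin is also present, which allows single-stranded DNA production. The NeoR/KanR cassette sits behind tandem bacterial (bla) and SV40 early promoters and ends in an HSV TK polyadenylation signal, so the same aminoglycoside phosphotransferase gene gives kanamycin resistance in bacteria and G418 resistance in mammalian cells.

Expression of the payload is driven by the human cytomegalovirus immediate early enhancer and promoter. The EGFP coding sequence comes first, followed by a short remnant of the multiple cloning site that acts as a linker, then the AGO2 open reading frame, with the transcript terminated by the SV40 poly(A) signal. The small large T antigen, ble and bGH poly(A) fragments in the automated annotation appear to be incidental backbone matches rather than functional parts. AGO2 is the core component of the RNA-induced silencing complex, binding microRNA or siRNA guides that direct silencing of complementary mRNAs. The fluorescent fusion allows the protein's subcellular distribution to be followed in cells, and the associated publication used it for quantitative analysis of Argonaute localisation, including microRNA-dependent recruitment to stress granules.
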