Addgene plasmid #21981: EGFP-hAgo2
Depositing lab: Phil Sharp. Depositing organization: Massachusetts Institute of Technology. Publication: Quantitative analysis of Argonaute protein reveals microRNA-dependent localization to stress granules. Leung AK, Calabrese JM, Sharp PA. Proc Natl Acad Sci U S A. 2006 Nov 28. 103(48):18125-30. 10.1073/pnas.0608845103 PubMed 17116888.
Backbone
  Vector backbone: EGFP-C1
  Backbone manufacturer: Clontech
  Backbone size w/o insert (bp): 4700
  Vector type: Mammalian Expression
Growth in bacteria
  Bacterial resistance: Kanamycin, 50 μg/mL
  Growth temperature: 37°C
  Growth strain: DH5alpha
  Copy number: High Copy
Gene/Insert
  Gene/Insert name: Argonaute 2 (alt name: eiF2C2, Ago2)
  Species: H. sapiens (human)
  Insert size (bp): 2580
  Entrez Gene: AGO2 (a.k.a. CASC7, EIF2C2, LESKRES, LINC00980, PPD, Q10)
  Cloning method: Restriction Enzyme; 5′ cloning site EcoRI (unknown if destroyed); 3′ cloning site BamHI (unknown if destroyed)
  Sequencing primers: 5′ n/a
Terms and licenses: Academic/Nonprofit Terms; Industry Terms: Not Available to Industry
How to cite: EGFP-hAgo2 was a gift from Phil Sharp (Addgene plasmid # 21981 ; http://n2t.net/addgene:21981 ; RRID:Addgene_21981)
