>Addgene plasmid #21981 | EGFP-hAgo2 | addgene partial sequence | sequence record 115139 | EGFP-C 5'-CATGGTCCTGCTGGAGTTCGTG-3'
CTCTCGGCATGGACGAGCTGTACAAGTCCGGACTCAGATCTCGAGCTCAAGCTTCGAATTCCATGTACTC
GGGAGCCGGCCCCGCACTTGCACCTCCTGCGCCGCCGCCCCCCATCCAAGGATATGCCTTCAAGCCTCCA
CCTAGACCCGACTTTGGGACCTCCGGGAGAACAATCAAATTACAGGCCAATTTCTTCGAAATGGACATCC
CCAAAATTGACATCTATCATTATGAATTGGATATCAAGCCAGAGAAGTGCCCGAGGAGAGTTAACAGGGA
AATCGTGGAACACATGGTCCAGCACTTTAAAACACAGATCTTTGGGGATCGGAAGCCCGTGTTTGACGGC
AGGAAGAATCTATACACAGCCATGCCCCTTCCGATTGGGAGGGACAAGGTGGAGCTGGAGGTCACGCTGC
CAGGAGAAGGCAAGGATCGCATCTTCAAGGTGTCCATCAAGTGGGTGTCCTGCGTGAGCTTGCAGGCGTT
ACACGATGCACTTTCAGGGCGGCTGCCCAGCGTCCCTTTTGAGACGATCCAGGCCCTGGACGTGGTCATG
AGGCACTTGCCATCCATGAGGTACACCCCCGTGGGCCGCTCCTTCTTCACCGCGTCCGAAGGCTGCTCTA
ACCCTCTTGGCGGGGGCCGAGAAGTGTGGTTTGGCTTCCATCAGTCCGTCCGGCCTTCTCTCTGGAAAAT
GATGCTGAATATTGATGTGTCAGCAACAGCGTTTTACAAGGCACAGCCAGTAATCGAGTTTGTTTGTGAA
GTTTTGGATTTTAAAAGTATTGAAGAACAACAAAAACCTCTGACAGATTCCCAAAGGGTAAAGTTTACCA
AAGAAATTAAAGGTCTAAAGGTGGAGATAACGCACTGTGGGCAGATGAAGAGGAAGTACCGTGTCTGCAA
TGTGACCCGGCGGCCCGCCAGTCACCAAACATTCCCGCTGCAGCAG
