>Addgene plasmid #21981 | EGFP-hAgo2 | addgene partial sequence | sequence record 115140 | SV40pA-R 5'-GAAATTTGTGATGCTATTGC-3'
TAAGCTGCAATAAACAAGTTAACAACAACAATTGCATTCATTTTATGTTTCAGGTTCAGGGGGAGGTGTG
GGAGGTTTTTTAAAGCAAGTAAAACCTCTACAAATGTGGTATGGCTGATTATGATCAGTTATCTAGATCC
GGTGGATCCTCAAGCAAAGTACATGGTGCGCAGAGTGTCTTGGTGAACCTGGACCGCCTTGGCCAGTGCT
TGGTGGTCTCGCCCGTTACTCTGCCCAGAGGTATGGCTTCCTTCAGCACTGTCATGTTCCTTATCCACCA
GGTGGTACCTGGCCCGGAAGGCCACCAGGTGAGCGTAGTATGCTGGCGCTGGGATGGACACGGAGCGTGT
GCAGCGCACGTAGGTGTGACACAGCTGGTAGGTTAGGATCTGCAGCTCATCAGAGGAGAAACGATTGTCG
TCCCAGAGGACGTGATAGTGCGAAGGCCTGCTTGTCCCCTGGATGCCAGCGTGACTACACAGGTAGAAGT
CGAACTCGGTGGGGTGGGTGATTTTCGTGTCCACAGTCGTGCCTGCTGGAATGTTTCCACTTTTCCCAAC
CCGCTCGTTCTTGTCAGTGCAGAAGAGCCGGGTGTGGTGCCTCTTCTGCACCACGATGAAGGTGATCCCG
GGCTGGTAGTCTTTTTCTAGCTTGATACAGGCCTCACGGATGGCCAGCAACTCGTGGTGGAGAACCTGCT
GGAACTGGCCTTCAGAGACACCGTCGCGGTAGAAGATGATGCGGGTGGGCTTGAAGCGCGTGGACTTGTA
GAACTGGATGAGGAGCTCGCGGACCATGGCGGCCAGGTCTTGTATGATCTCCTGCCGGTGCTGCTGCACG
CGCACGGTGGCGCAGTAGCGATTGGGGTGGGCGTCCATGCTGCCCACCACGGCGGCAATGGAGGGCTTCT
TCCCATCCCCGGCGGGGGGG
